Addgene plasmid #60896: CFP(159-238) in pcDNAI/Amp
Purpose: This vector attaches CFP(159-238) to the N-terminus of a protein.
Depositing lab: Catherine Berlot. Depositing organization: Geisinger Health Center. Publication: Analysis of G protein betagamma dimer formation in live cells using multicolor bimolecular fluorescence complementation demonstrates preferences of beta1 for particular gamma subunits. Mervine SM, Yost EA, Sabo JL, Hynes TR, Berlot CH. Mol Pharmacol. 2006 Jul;70(1):194-205. Epub 2006 Apr 26. 10.1124/mol.106.022616 PubMed 16641313.
Backbone
  Vector backbone: pcDNA1/Amp
  Backbone manufacturer: Invitrogen
  Backbone size w/o insert (bp): 4800
  Total vector size (bp): 5020
  Modifications to backbone: BglII site introduced into the polylinker 3' to the BamHI site
  Vector type: Mammalian Expression
Growth in bacteria
  Bacterial resistance: Ampicillin, 100 μg/mL
  Growth temperature: 37°C
  Growth strain: DH10B
  Copy number: High Copy
Gene/Insert
  Gene/Insert name: CFP(159-238)
  Species: Aequorea victoria
  Insert size (bp): 220
  Mutation: Asn-164 to His
  Promoter: CMV
  Cloning method: Restriction Enzyme; 5′ cloning site BamHI (not destroyed); 3′ cloning site BglII (not destroyed)
  Sequencing primers: 5′ T7; 3′ SP6
Resource information
  A portion of this plasmid was derived from a plasmid made by: CFP(159-238) was amplified by PCR from ECFP (Clontech).
Terms and licenses: Academic/Nonprofit Terms; Industry Terms: Not Available to Industry
How to cite: CFP(159-238) in pcDNAI/Amp was a gift from Catherine Berlot (Addgene plasmid # 60896 ; http://n2t.net/addgene:60896 ; RRID:Addgene_60896)
