[The description below was written by a language model from this plasmid's Addgene catalogue record and pLannotate feature annotations shown in this document.]
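Description:
CFP(159-238) in pcDNAI/Amp is a mammalian expression plasmid of about 5.0 kb, built on the Invitrogen pcDNAI/Amp backbone. It is a tagging vector for bimolecular fluorescence complementation (BiFC), designed to attach the C-terminal fragment of cyan fluorescent protein to the N-terminus of a protein of interest. It is propagated in E. coli as a high-copy plasmid from a ColE1/pUC-type origin, with ampicillin selection from the β-lactamase gene. An f1 origin is also present, which allows single-stranded DNA production.

The insert is a roughly 220 bp fragment encoding residues 159-238 of Aequorea victoria-derived CFP. It was amplified from ECFP and is recorded as carrying an Asn-164 to His change. It sits between a BamHI site and a BglII site that was introduced into the polylinker just 3' of BamHI, and both sites remain intact. A partner coding sequence can presumably be cloned downstream in frame, although the record does not spell out the cloning scheme.

Transcription is driven by the human CMV immediate-early enhancer and promoter. Processing signals come from the SV40 small t intron and the SV40 polyadenylation signal. T7 and SP6 promoters flank the cloning region and serve as sequencing primer sites. The backbone also carries an SV40 origin, which permits episomal replication in cells expressing large T antigen. The short large T, NLS and polyomavirus VP1/VP2 fragment annotations most likely reflect residual viral backbone sequence, as does the brief HIV-1 LTR match, rather than expressed products.

The fragment is not fluorescent on its own. Fluorescence is reconstituted only when it is brought together with a complementary N-terminal fluorescent protein fragment fused to an interacting partner. The associated work used this multicolour BiFC approach to examine G protein βγ dimer formation in live cells.
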