Features (pLannotate 1.2.2; 20 found; start..end, strand, type, name):
      2..570     +  rep_origin     ori: high-copy-number ColE1/pMB1/pBR322/pUC origin of replication
    603..1061    -  rep_origin     f1 ori (sequence partly withheld): f1 bacteriophage origin of replication; arrow indicates direction of (+) strand synthesis
   1049..1170    -  CDS            M13 gene IV (fragment) (sequence partly withheld): pIV; IV; phage assembly
   1272..1376    +  promoter       AmpR promoter: bla
   1377..2237    +  CDS            AmpR: β-lactamase; bla; confers resistance to ampicillin, carbenicillin, and related antibiotics
   2310..2689    +  enhancer       CMV enhancer: human cytomegalovirus immediate early enhancer
   2690..2893    +  promoter       CMV promoter: human cytomegalovirus (CMV) immediate early promoter
   2889..2922    +  LTR            5' LTR (truncated) (fragment): truncated 5' long terminal repeat (LTR) from HIV-1
   2938..2956    +  promoter       T7 promoter: promoter for bacteriophage T7 RNA polymerase
   3000..3242    +  CDS            CFP (fragment): cyan variant of GFP mammalian codon-optimized
   3292..3310    -  promoter       SP6 promoter: promoter for bacteriophage SP6 RNA polymerase
   3318..3392    +  CDS            small t antigen (fragment): SV40 (simian virus 40) small t antigen
   3394..3459    +  intron         small t intron: SV40 (simian virus 40) small t antigen intron
   3589..3609    +  CDS            SV40 NLS: nuclear localization signal of SV40 (simian virus 40) large T antigen
   3616..3750    +  CDS            LT_POVHA (fragment): Protein inferred from homology: Swiss-Prot protein existence level 3. Isoform large T antigen is a key early protein essential for both driving viral replication and inducing cellular transformation. Plays a role in viral genome replication by driving entry of quiescent cells into the cell cycle and by autoregulating the synthesis of viral early mRNA. Displays highly oncogenic activities by corrupting the host cellular checkpoint mechanisms that guard cell division and the transcription, replication, and repair of DNA. Participates in the modulation of cellular gene expression preceeding viral
   3775..3858    +  CDS            large T antigen (fragment): large T antigen from SV40 (simian virus 40)
   3881..4015    +  polyA_signal   SV40 poly(A) signal: SV40 polyadenylation signal
   4016..4384    -  CDS            VP2_POVMA (fragment): Experimental evidence at protein level: Swiss-Prot protein existence level 1. [Isoform VP3]: structural protein that resides within the core of the capsid surrounded by 72 VP1 pentamers. Following virus endocytosis and trafficking to the endoplasmic reticulum, VP2 and VP3 form oligomers and integrate into the endoplasmic reticulum membrane. Heterooligomer VP2-VP3 may create a viroporin for transporting the viral genome across the endoplasmic reticulum membrane to the cytoplasm. Nuclear entry of the viral DNA involves the selective exposure and importin recognition of VP2 or Vp3 nuclear localiz
   4752..4850    -  CDS            VP1_POVMP (fragment): Experimental evidence at protein level: Swiss-Prot protein existence level 1. Forms an icosahedral capsid with a T=7 symmetry and a 40 nm diameter. The capsid is composed of 72 pentamers linked to each other by disulfide bonds and associated with VP2 or VP3 proteins. Interacts with terminal alpha(2,3)-linked sialic acids on the cell surface to provide virion attachment to target cell. This attachment induces virion internalization predominantly through caveolin-mediated endocytosis. Once attached, the virion is internalized by caveolin- mediated endocytosis and traffics to the endoplasmic reti
   4861..4996    +  rep_origin     SV40 ori: SV40 origin of replication
>Addgene plasmid #60896 | CFP(159-238) in pcDNAI/Amp | depositor full sequence | sequence record 118912 | CFP(159-238) in pcDNAI/Amp sequence 5020 bps
GGCGTAATCTGCTGCTTGCAAACAAAAAAACCACCGCTACCAGCGGTGGTTTGTTTGCCGGATCAAGAGC
TACCAACTCTTTTTCCGAAGGTAACTGGCTTCAGCAGAGCGCAGATACCAAATACTGTCCTTCTAGTGTA
GCCGTAGTTAGGCCACCACTTCAAGAACTCTGTAGCACCGCCTACATACCTCGCTCTGCTAATCCTGTTA
CCAGTGGCTGCTGCCAGTGGCGATAAGTCGTGTCTTACCGGGTTGGACTCAAGACGATAGTTACCGGATA
AGGCGCAGCGGTCGGGCTGAACGGGGGGTTCGTGCACACAGCCCAGCTTGGAGCGAACGACCTACACCGA
ACTGAGATACCTACAGCGTGAGCATTGAGAAAGCGCCACGCTTCCCGAAGGGAGAAAGGCGGACAGGTAT
CCGGTAAGCGGCAGGGTCGGAACAGGAGAGCGCACGAGGGAGCTTCCAGGGGGAAACGCCTGGTATCTTT
ATAGTCCTGTCGGGTTTCGCCACCTCTGACTTGAGCGTCGATTTTTGTGATGCTCGTCAGGGGGGCGGAG
CCTATGGAAAAACGCCAGCAACGCAAGCTAGCTTCTAGCTAGAAATTGTAAACGTTAATATTTTGTTAAA
ATTCGCGTTAAATTTTTGTTAAATCAGCTCATTTTTTAACCAATAGGCCGAAATCGGCAAAATCCCTTAT
AAATCAAAAGAATAGCCCGAGATAGGGT
[37 nt withheld, positions 729-765]
AAAGAACGTGGACTCCAACGTCAAAGGGCGAAAAACCGTCTATCAGGGCGATGGCC
[115 nt withheld, positions 822-936]
G
[144 nt withheld, positions 938-1081]
ACCGTATAACGTGCTTTCCTCGTTG
[64 nt withheld, positions 1107-1170]
CTGGATTACCAAAGGGCCTCGTGATACGCCTATTTTTATAGGTTAATGTCATGATAATAATGGTTTCTTA
GACGTCAGGTGGCACTTTTCGGGGAAATGTGCGCGGAACCCCTATTTGTTTATTTTTCTAAATACATTCA
AATATGTATCCGCTCATGAGACAATAACCCTGATAAATGCTTCAATAATATTGAAAAAGGAAGAGTATGA
GTATTCAACATTTCCGTGTCGCCCTTATTCCCTTTTTTGCGGCATTTTGCCTTCCTGTTTTTGCTCACCC
AGAAACGCTGGTGAAAGTAAAAGATGCTGAAGATCAGTTGGGTGCACGAGTGGGTTACATCGAACTGGAT
CTCAACAGCGGTAAGATCCTTGAGAGTTTTCGCCCCGAAGAACGTTTTCCAATGATGAGCACTTTTAAAG
TTCTGCTATGTGGCGCGGTATTATCCCGTGTTGACGCCGGGCAAGAGCAACTCGGTCGCCGCATACACTA
TTCTCAGAATGACTTGGTTGAGTACTCACCAGTCACAGAAAAGCATCTTACGGATGGCATGACAGTAAGA
GAATTATGCAGTGCTGCCATAACCATGAGTGATAACACTGCGGCCAACTTACTTCTGACAACGATCGGAG
GACCGAAGGAGCTAACCGCTTTTTTGCACAACATGGGGGATCATGTAACTCGCCTTGATCGTTGGGAACC
GGAGCTGAATGAAGCCATACCAAACGACGAGCGTGACACCACGATGCCTGCAGCAATGGCAACAACGTTG
CGCAAACTATTAACTGGCGAACTACTTACTCTAGCTTCCCGGCAACAATTAATAGACTGGATGGAGGCGG
ATAAAGTTGCAGGACCACTTCTGCGCTCGGCCCTTCCGGCTGGCTGGTTTATTGCTGATAAATCTGGAGC
CGGTGAGCGTGGGTCTCGCGGTATCATTGCAGCACTGGGGCCAGATGGTAAGCCCTCCCGTATCGTAGTT
ATCTACACGACGGGGAGTCAGGCAACTATGGATGAACGAAATAGACAGATCGCTGAGATAGGTGCCTCAC
TGATTAAGCATTGGTAACTGTCAGACCAAGTTTACTCATATATACTTTAGATTGATTTAAAACTTCATTT
TTAATTTCTCTAGCGCGTTGACATTGATTATTGACTAGTTATTAATAGTAATCAATTACGGGGTCATTAG
TTCATAGCCCATATATGGAGTTCCGCGTTACATAACTTACGGTAAATGGCCCGCCTGGCTGACCGCCCAA
CGACCCCCGCCCATTGACGTCAATAATGACGTATGTTCCCATAGTAACGCCAATAGGGACTTTCCATTGA
CGTCAATGGGTGGAGTATTTACGGTAAACTGCCCACTTGGCAGTACATCAAGTGTATCATATGCCAAGTA
CGCCCCCTATTGACGTCAATGACGGTAAATGGCCCGCCTGGCATTATGCCCAGTACATGACCTTATGGGA
CTTTCCTACTTGGCAGTACATCTACGTATTAGTCATCGCTATTACCATGGTGATGCGGTTTTGGCAGTAC
ATCAATGGGCGTGGATAGCGGTTTGACTCACGGGGATTTCCAAGTCTCCACCCCATTGACGTCAATGGGA
GTTTGTTTTGGCACCAAAATCAACGGGACTTTCCAAAATGTCGTAACAACTCCGCCCCATTGACGCAAAT
GGGCGGTAGGCGTGTACGGTGGGAGGTCTATATAAGCAGAGCTCTCTGGCTAACTAGAGAACCCACTGCT
TACTGGCTTATCGAAATTAATACGACTCACTATAGGGAGACCCAAGCTTGGTACCGAGCTCGGATCCGCC
ACCATGGGCAAGAACGGCATCAAGGCCCACTTCAAGATCCGCCACAACATCGAGGACGGCAGCGTGCAGC
TCGCCGACCACTACCAGCAGAACACCCCCATCGGCGACGGCCCCGTGCTGCTGCCCGACAACCACTACCT
GAGCACCCAGTCCGCCCTGAGCAAAGACCCCAACGAGAAGCGCGATCACATGGTCCTGCTGGAGTTCGTG
ACCGCCGCCGGGATCACTCTCGGCATGGACGAGCTGTACAAGAGATCTATCACACTGGCGGCCGCTCGAG
CATGCATCTAGAGGGCCCTATTCTATAGTGTCACCTAAATGCTAGAGGATCTTTGTGAAGGAACCTTACT
TCTGTGGTGTGACATAATTGGACAAACTACCTACAGAGATTTAAAGCTCTAAGGTAAATATAAAATTTTT
AAGTGTATAATGTGTTAAACTACTGATTCTAATTGTTTGTGTATTTTAGATTCCAACCTATGGAACTGAT
GAATGGGAGCAGTGGTGGAATGCCTTTAATGAGGAAAACCTGTTTTGCTCAGAAGAAATGCCATCTAGTG
ATGATGAGGCTACTGCTGACTCTCAACATTCTACTCCTCCAAAAAAGAAGAGAAAGGTAGAAGACCCCAA
GGACTTTCCTTCAGAATTGCTAAGTTTTTTGAGTCATGCTGTGTTTAGTAATAGAACTCTTGCTTGCTTT
GCTATTTACACCACAAAGGAAAAAGCTGCACTGCTATACAAGAAAATTATGGAAAAATATTTGATGTATA
GTGCCTTGACTAGAGATCATAATCAGCCATACCACATTTGTAGAGGTTTTACTTGCTTTAAAAAACCTCC
CACACCTCCCCCTGAACCTGAAACATAAAATGAATGCAATTGTTGTTGTTAACTTGTTTATTGCAGCTTA
TAATGGTTACAAATAAAGCAATAGCATCACAAATTTCACAAATAAAGCATTTTTTTCACTGCATTCTAGT
TGTGGTTTGTCCAAACTCATCAATGTATCTTATCATGTCTGGATCATCCCGCCATGGTATCAACGCCATA
TTTCTATTTACAGTAGGGACCTCTTCGTTGTGTAGGTACCGCTGTATTCCTAGGGAAATAGTAGAGGCAC
CTTGAACTGTCTGCATCAGCCATATAGCCCCCGCTGTTCGACTTACAAACACAGGCACAGTACTGACAAA
CCCATACACCTCCTCTGAAATACCCATAGTTGCTAGGGCTGTCTCCGAACTCATTACACCCTCCAAAGTC
AGAGCTGTAATTTCGCCATCAAGGGCAGCGAGGGCTTCTCCAGATAAAATAGCTTCTGCCGAGAGTCCCG
TAAGGGTAGACACTTCAGCTAATCCCTCGATGAGGTCTACTAGAATAGTCAGTGCGGCTCCCATTTTGAA
AATTCACTTACTTGATCAGCTTCAGAAGATGGCGGAGGGCCTCCAACACAGTAATTTTCCTCCCGACTCT
TAAAATAGAAAATGTCAAGTCAGTTAAGCAGGAAGTGGACTAACTGACGCAGCTGGCCGTGCGACATCCT
CTTTTAATTAGTTGCTAGGCAACGCCCTCCAGAGGGCGTGTGGTTTTGCAAGAGGAAGCAAAAGCCTCTC
CACCCAGGCCTAGAATGTTTCCACCCAATCATTACTATGACAACAGCTGTTTTTTTTAGTATTAAGCAGA
GGCCGGGGACCCCTGGGCCCGCTTACTCTGGAGAAAAAGAAGAGAGGCATTGTAGAGGCTTCCAGAGGCA
ACTTGTCAAAACAGGACTGCTTCTATTTCTGTCACACTGTCTGGCCCTGTCACAAGGTCCAGCACCTCCA
TACCCCCTTTAATAAGCAGTTTGGGAACGGGTGCGGGTCTTACTCCGCCCATCCCGCCCCTAACTCCGCC
CAGTTCCGCCCATTCTCCGCCCCATGGCTGACTAATTTTTTTTATTTATGCAGAGGCCGAGGCCGCCTCG
GCCTCTGAGCTATTCCAGAAGTAGTGAGGAGGCTTTTTTGGAGGCCTAGGCTTTTGCAAAAAGCTAATTC
