>Addgene plasmid #60896 | CFP(159-238) in pcDNAI/Amp | addgene partial sequence | sequence record 118909 | CMV-F 5'-CGCAAATGGGCGGTAGGCGTG-3'
TGGCTAACTAGAGAACCCACTGCTTACTGGCTTATCGAAATTAATACGACTCACTATAGGGAGACCCAAG
CTTGGTACCGAGCTCGGATCCGCCACCATGGGCAAGAACGGCATCAAGGCCCACTTCAAGATCCGCCACA
ACATCGAGGACGGCAGCGTGCAGCTCGCCGACCACTACCAGCAGAACACCCCCATCGGCGACGGCCCCGT
GCTGCTGCCCGACAACCACTACCTGAGCACCCAGTCCGCCCTGAGCAAAGACCCCAACGAGAAGCGCGAT
CACATGGTCCTGCTGGAGTTCGTGACCGCCGCCGGGATCACTCTCGGCATGGACGAGCTGTACAAGAGAT
CTATCACACTGGCGGCCGCTCGAGCATGCATCTAGAGGGCCCTATTCTATAGTGTCACCTAAATGCTAGA
GGATCTTTGTGAAGGAACCTTACTTCTGTGGTGTGACATAATTGGACAAACTACCTACAGAGATTTAAAG
CTCTAAGGTAAATATAAAATTTTTAAGTGTATAATGTGTTAAACTACTGATTCTAATTGTTTGTGTATTT
TAGATTCCAACCTATGGAACTGATGAATGGGAGCAGTGGTGGAATGCCTTTAATGAGGAAAACCTGTTTT
GCTCAGAAGAAATGCCATCTAGTGATGATGAGGCTACTGCTGACTCTCAACATTCTACTCCTCCAAAAAA
GAAGAGAAAGGTAGAAGACCCCAAGGACTTTCCTTCAGAATTGCTAAGTTTTTTGAGTCATGCTGTGTTT
AGTAATAGAAC
