>Addgene plasmid #60896 | CFP(159-238) in pcDNAI/Amp | addgene partial sequence | sequence record 118911 | SP6 5'-ATTTAGGTGACACTATAG-3'
ATCTCTTGTACAGCTCGTCCATGCCGAGAGTGATCCCGGCGGCGGTCACGAACTCCAGCAGGACCATGTG
ATCGCGCTTCTCGTTGGGGTCTTTGCTCAGGGCGGACTGGGTGCTCAGGTAGTGGTTGTCGGGCAGCAGC
ACGGGGCCGTCGCCGATGGGGGTGTTCTGCTGGTAGTGGTCGGCGAGCTGCACGCTGCCGTCCTCGATGT
TGTGGCGGATCTTGAAGTGGGCCTTGATGCCGTTCTTGCCCATGGTGGCGGATCCGAGCTCGGTACCAAG
CTTGGGTCTCCCTATAGTGAGTCGTATTAATTTCGATAAGCCAGTAAGCAGTGGGTTCTCTAGTTAGCCA
GAGAGCTCTGCTTATATAGACCTCCCACCGTACACGCCTACCGCCCATTTGCGTCAATGGGGCGGAGTTG
TTACGACATTTTGGAAAGTCCCGTTGATTTTGGTGCCAAAACAAACTCCCATTGACGTCAATGGGGTGGA
GACTTGGAAATCCCCGTGAGTCAAACCGCTATCCACGCCCATTGATGTACTGCCAAAACCGCATCACCAT
GGTAATAGCGATGACTAATACGTAGATGTACTGCCAAGTAGGAAAGTCCCATAAGGTCATGTACTGGGCA
TAATGCCAGGCGGGCCATTTACCGTCATTGACGTCAATAGGGGGCGTACTTGGCATATGATACACTTGAT
GTACTGCCAAGTGGGCAGTTTACCGTAAATACTCCACCCATTGACGTCAATGGAAAGTCCCTATTGGCGT
TACTATGGGAACATACGTCATTATTGACGTCAATGGGCGGGGGTCGTTG
